Addgene plasmid #137665: pHM130Env
Purpose: Express HIV Env which is isolated a from IRB approved HIV infected patient samples from Singapore and cloned into expression vector (pcDNA 3.1)
Depositing lab: Anjali Joshi. Depositing organization: Texas Tech University Health Sciences Center El Paso. Publication: HIV-1 subtype CRF01_AE and B differ in utilization of low levels of CCR5, Maraviroc susceptibility and potential N-glycosylation sites. Joshi A, Cox EK, Sedano MJ, Punke EB, Lee RT, Maurer-Stroh S, Kaur P, Ng OT, Garg H. Virology. 2017 Dec;512:222-233. doi: 10.1016/j.virol.2017.09.026. Epub 2017 Oct 9. PubMed 29020646.
Backbone
  Vector backbone: pcDNA3.1D/V5-His-TOPO
  Backbone manufacturer: Invitrogen
  Vector type: Mammalian Expression
  Selectable markers: Neomycin (select with G418)
Growth in bacteria
  Bacterial resistance: Ampicillin, 100 μg/mL
  Growth temperature: 37°C
  Growth strain: DH5alpha
  Copy number: High Copy
Gene/Insert
  Gene/Insert name: HIV-1 Envelope Glycoprotein
  Species: HIV-1
  Insert size (bp): 2580
  GenBank ID: KY213715.1
  Cloning method: TOPO Cloning
Terms and licenses: Academic/Nonprofit Terms; Industry Terms: Not Available to Industry
Depositor comments: HIV-1 infected Patient Samples from Singapore, reverse transcribed RNA cloned into expression vector
How to cite: pHM130Env was a gift from Anjali Joshi (Addgene plasmid # 137665 ; http://n2t.net/addgene:137665 ; RRID:Addgene_137665)
