[The description below was written by a language model from this plasmid's Addgene catalogue record and pLannotate feature annotations shown in this document.]
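Description:
pHM130Env is a mammalian expression plasmid built on the Invitrogen pcDNA3.1D/V5-His-TOPO backbone that carries an HIV-1 envelope glycoprotein gene amplified from reverse-transcribed viral RNA of an infected patient in Singapore and inserted by TOPO cloning. The sequenced plasmid is about 8.5 kb. It is maintained in E. coli as a high-copy plasmid through a ColE1/pUC-type origin with ampicillin selection from the β-lactamase gene. An f1 origin is also present. For selection in mammalian cells, an SV40 early promoter drives the neomycin phosphotransferase gene, terminated by the SV40 poly(A) signal, allowing G418 selection.

The payload sits downstream of the human CMV immediate-early enhancer and promoter, with a T7 promoter just upstream of the cloning site. The annotated env open reading frame spans roughly 2.6 kb, matching the recorded insert size, and encodes the full envelope precursor that is processed into the surface and gp41 transmembrane fusion subunits. The feature table also detects short tat and nef fragments flanking env, showing that the cloned amplicon extends somewhat beyond the env coding region into neighbouring viral sequence. Transcripts are terminated by the bovine growth hormone poly(A) signal. A vector V5 epitope tag is annotated downstream of the insert, but the record does not indicate that it is fused in frame to Env, and the intervening nef fragment makes this unlikely.

The plasmid is intended for expressing a primary patient-derived Env in mammalian cells. The associated study compared CRF01_AE and subtype B envelopes for use of low CCR5 levels, Maraviroc susceptibility and potential N-glycosylation sites. The record does not state which subtype this clone represents.
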