Features (pLannotate 1.2.2; 23 found; start..end, strand, type, name):
     28..80      -  misc_feature   bom (fragment): basis of mobility region from pBR322
    235..614     +  enhancer       CMV enhancer: human cytomegalovirus immediate early enhancer
    615..818     +  promoter       CMV promoter: human cytomegalovirus (CMV) immediate early promoter
    814..847     +  LTR            5' LTR (truncated) (fragment): truncated 5' long terminal repeat (LTR) from HIV-1
    863..881     +  promoter       T7 promoter: promoter for bacteriophage T7 RNA polymerase
    927..1037    +  CDS            tat (fragment): TAT_HV1Z2 - Experimental evidence at protein level: Swiss-Prot protein existence level 1. Extracellular circulating Tat can be endocytosed by surrounding uninfected cells via the binding to several surface receptors such as CD26, CXCR4, heparan sulfate proteoglycans (HSPG) or LDLR. Neurons are rarely infected, but they internalize Tat via their LDLR. Through its interaction with nuclear HATs, Tat is potentially able to control the acetylation-dependent cellular gene expression. Modulates the expression of many cellular genes involved in cell survival, proliferation or in coding for cytokines o
   1220..3796    +  CDS            env: ENV_HV1A2 - Experimental evidence at protein level: Swiss-Prot protein existence level 1. [Transmembrane protein gp41]: Acts as a class I viral fusion protein. Under the current model, the protein has at least 3 conformational states: pre-fusion native state, pre-hairpin intermediate state, and post-fusion hairpin state. During fusion of viral and target intracellular membranes, the coiled coil regions (heptad repeats) assume a trimer-of-hairpins structure, positioning the fusion peptide in close proximity to the C-terminal region of the ectodomain. The formation of this structure appears to d
   3801..3908    +  CDS            nef (fragment): NEF_HV1Z2 - Experimental evidence at protein level: Swiss-Prot protein existence level 1. Extracellular Nef protein targets CD4(+) T-lymphocytes for apoptosis by interacting with CXCR4 surface receptors. From Human immunodeficiency virus type 1 group M subtype D (isolate Z2/CDC-Z34) (HIV-1).
   3991..4032    +  CDS            V5 tag: epitope tag from simian virus 5
   4088..4312    +  polyA_signal   bGH poly(A) signal: bovine growth hormone polyadenylation signal
   4316..4337    +  promoter       SV40 promoter (fragment): SV40 enhancer and early promoter
   4358..4786    +  rep_origin     f1 ori (sequence partly withheld): f1 bacteriophage origin of replication; arrow indicates direction of (+) strand synthesis
   4800..5129    +  promoter       SV40 promoter: SV40 enhancer and early promoter
   5196..5987    +  CDS            neo: KKA2_KLEPN - Also known as kan, nptII. Experimental evidence at protein level: Swiss-Prot protein existence level 1. Resistance to kanamycin, neomycin, paromomycin, ribostamycin, butirosin and gentamicin B. From Klebsiella pneumoniae.
   6013..6171    +  CDS            ble (fragment): BLE_KLEPN - Experimental evidence at protein level: Swiss-Prot protein existence level 1. Binding protein with a strong affinity to the bleomycin family of antibiotics. Binds to CL990; an antimitotic-antibiotic compound. From Klebsiella pneumoniae.
   6166..6287    +  polyA_signal   SV40 poly(A) signal: SV40 polyadenylation signal
   6360..6376    -  protein_bind   lac operator: The lac repressor binds to the lac operator to inhibit transcription in E. coli. This inhibition can be relieved by adding lactose or isopropyl-β-D-thiogalactopyranoside (IPTG). lac repressor encoded by lacI
   6384..6414    -  promoter       lac promoter: promoter for the E. coli lac operon
   6429..6450    -  protein_bind   CAP binding site: CAP binding activates transcription in the presence of cAMP. E. coli catabolite activator protein
   6463..6555    -  CDS            lacI (fragment): lac repressor; lacI; The lac repressor binds to the lac operator to inhibit transcription in E. coli. This inhibition can be relieved by adding lactose or isopropyl-β-D-thiogalactopyranoside (IPTG).
   6738..7326    -  rep_origin     ori: high-copy-number ColE1/pMB1/pBR322/pUC origin of replication
   7497..8357    -  CDS            AmpR: β-lactamase; bla; confers resistance to ampicillin, carbenicillin, and related antibiotics
   8358..8462    -  promoter       AmpR promoter: bla
>Addgene plasmid #137665 | pHM130Env | addgene full sequence | sequence record 273351 | Addgene NGS Result
GACGGATCGGGAGATCTCCCGATCCCCTATGGTGCACTCTCAGTACAATCTGCTCTGATGCCGCATAGTT
AAGCCAGTATCTGCTCCCTGCTTGTGTGTTGGAGGTCGCTGAGTAGTGCGCGAGCAAAATTTAAGCTACA
ACAAGGCAAGGCTTGACCGACAATTGCATGAAGAATCTGCTTAGGGTTAGGCGTTTTGCGCTGCTTCGCG
ATGTACGGGCCAGATATACGCGTTGACATTGATTATTGACTAGTTATTAATAGTAATCAATTACGGGGTC
ATTAGTTCATAGCCCATATATGGAGTTCCGCGTTACATAACTTACGGTAAATGGCCCGCCTGGCTGACCG
CCCAACGACCCCCGCCCATTGACGTCAATAATGACGTATGTTCCCATAGTAACGCCAATAGGGACTTTCC
ATTGACGTCAATGGGTGGAGTATTTACGGTAAACTGCCCACTTGGCAGTACATCAAGTGTATCATATGCC
AAGTACGCCCCCTATTGACGTCAATGACGGTAAATGGCCCGCCTGGCATTATGCCCAGTACATGACCTTA
TGGGACTTTCCTACTTGGCAGTACATCTACGTATTAGTCATCGCTATTACCATGGTGATGCGGTTTTGGC
AGTACATCAATGGGCGTGGATAGCGGTTTGACTCACGGGGATTTCCAAGTCTCCACCCCATTGACGTCAA
TGGGAGTTTGTTTTGGCACCAAAATCAACGGGACTTTCCAAAATGTCGTAACAACTCCGCCCCATTGACG
CAAATGGGCGGTAGGCGTGTACGGTGGGAGGTCTATATAAGCAGAGCTCTCTGGCTAACTAGAGAACCCA
CTGCTTACTGGCTTATCGAAATTAATACGACTCACTATAGGGAGACCCAAGCTGGCTAGTTAAGCTTGGT
ACCGAGCTCGGATCCAGTACCCTTCACCGATCAAGCTTTAGGCATCTCCTATGGCAGGAAGAAGCGGAAG
CACCGACGAGGAACTTCTCAGAGCAGTAAGGATCATCAAAATCCTGTACCAGAGCAGTAAGTAATAAGTA
TATGTAATGACACCTTTGGAATTTGGTGCAATAGTAGGACTGATAGTAGCGCTAATCTTAGCAATAGTAG
TGTGGACTATAGTAGCTATAGAAGTTAAGAAAGAACTAAAACAAAGGAAAGTAGACAGGTTAGTTAAGAG
AATAAGAGAAAGAGCAGAAGACAGTGGAAATGAGAGCGAAGGAGACATGGATGAATTGGCCAAACTTGTG
GAAATGGGGGACTTTGATCCTTGGGTTGGTGATAATGTGTAGTGCCTCAAATAACTTGTGGGTTACAGTT
TATTATGGGGTTCCTGTGTGGAGAGATGCAGAAACCACCCTATTTTGTGCATCAGATGCTAAAGCACAGG
AAAGGGAAGTGCACAATGTCTGGGCCACACATGCCTGTGTGCCCACAGACCCCAACCCACAAGAAATACT
CCTAGAAAATGTAACAGAAAATTTTAACATGTGGAAAAATAACATGGTAGAGCAGATGCAGGAGGATGTA
ATCAGTTTATGGGATCAAAGTCTAAAGCCATGTGTAAAATTAACTCCTCTCTGCGTTACTTTACATTGTA
CCAATGCTAATTTGACCAAGAATGTGACCAATGGCAATAACACAGACAATGTCCTTAACATAGTAGGAAA
TATGACAGATGAAGTAAGAAACTGCTCTTTTAATATAACCACAGAACTAAGAGATAAAAAGAAGCAGGTC
CATGCACTTTTTTATAGGCTTGATATAGTACAAATTGAAAATGATAGTAATAATAGTAGTTACAGGTTAA
TAAATTGTAATACTTCAGTCATTAAGCAGGCTTGTCCAAAGGTATCCTTTGATCCAATTCCTATACATTA
TTGTACACCAGCTGGTTATGCGATTTTAAAGTGTAATGAGAAGAATTTCAATGGAACAGGGCCATGTAAA
AATGTCAGCTCAGTACAATGCACACATGGAATTAAGCCAGTAGTATCAACTCAATTGCTGTTAAATGGTA
GTCTAGCAGAAGATGAGATAATAATCAGATCTGAAAATCTCACAGACAATGCCAAAAACATAATAGTGCA
CCTTAATAAATCTGTAGAAATCAATTGTACCAGACCCTCTAACAATACAAGAACAAGTGTATCTATAGGA
CCAGGACAAGTATTCTATAGAACAGGAGACATAATAGGAGATATAAGACGAGCATATTGTGAGATTAATG
AAACACAATGGTATAAAGTTTTAAGACAGGTAACTGGAAAATTAAAAGAGCACTTTAATAAGACAATAAC
CTTCCAACCACCCTCAGGAGGAGATCTAGAAACTACAATGCATCATTTTAATTGTAGAGGGGAATTTTTC
TATTGTAATACATCAAAACTATTTAATAATACTTGCCTAAATGGCACCAAGGAGTGTAATGGCACTATCA
TACTTCCATGCAAGATAAAGCAAATTATAAACATGTGGCAGGGAGCAGGACAAGCAATGTATGCTCCTCC
CATCAGTGGAACCATTAATTGTGTATCAAATATTACAGGAATACTACTGACAAGAGATGGGGGTAGGGAT
ACTAACGAGACCGAGACCTTCAGACCTGGAGGAGGAAATATAAAGGACAATTGGAGAAGTGAATTATATA
AATATAAAGTAGTAGAAATTGAACCACTAGGAATAGCACCCACCGGGGCAAGGAGAAGAGTGGTGGAGAG
AGAAAAAAGAGCAGTAGGAATAGGAGCTATGATCTTTGGGTTCTTAGGAGCAGCAGGAAGCACTATGGGC
GCGGCGTCCATAACGCTGACGGTACAGGCCAGACAATTATTGTCTGGTATAGTGCAACAGCAAAGCAATT
TGCTGAGGGCTATAGAGGCGCAACAGCATCTGTTGCAACTCACAGTCTGGGGCATTAAACAGCTCCAGGC
AAGAGTCCTGGCTGTGGAAAGATACCTAAAGGATCAAAAGTTCCTAGGACTTTGGGGCTGCTCTGGAAAA
ATCATCTGCACCACTAATGTGCCCTGGAACTCCACTTGGAGTAATAGATCTCTTGAACAGATTTGGGGAA
ACATGACATGGACAGAATGGGAGAGAGAAATTAGCAATTACACAAATCAAATATATGAGTTACTTACAGA
ATCGCAGAACCAGCAGGACAAGAATGAAAAGGATTTGTTAGAATTGGACAAATGGGCAAGCCTGTGGAAT
TGGTTTGACATAACAAAGTGGCTGTGGTATATAAGAATGTTTATAATGATAGTAGGAGGGTTAATAGGTT
TAAGAATAATTTTTGCTATACTTTCTATAGTAAAAAGAGTTAGGCAGGGATACTCACCTTTGTCTTTTCA
GACCCCTATCCATCAGCAGAGGGAACCCGACAGGCCCGAAGGAATCGAAGAAGAAGGTGGCGAGCAAGGC
AGAGACAGATCCGTGCGCTTAGTGAGCGGATTCTTAGCACTTGCGTGGGACGATCTACGGAGCCTGTGCC
TCTTCAGCTACCACCGCTTGAGAGACTTAATCTCGATTGTAGCGAGGACTGTGGAACTTCTGGGACACAG
CAGTCTCAAGGGACTGAGACAGGGGTGGAAAGGCCTCAAATATCTGGGGAACCTTCTAATATATTGGGGC
CAGGAACTAAAAACTAGTGCTATTTCCTTGCTTAATGCTACAGCAATAGCAGTAGGAGGGTGGACAGATA
GGGTTATAGAGATAGCACAAAGAGCTTGGAGAGCCTTTCTCCACATACCTAGAAGAATCAGACAGGGTTT
AGAAAGGGCTTTACTTTAACATGGGAGGCAAGTGGTCAAAAGGTAAAATAGTAGGATGGCCGCAGGTCAG
GGAAAGAATAAGACGAACTGAGCCAGCAGCAGATGGAGTAGGAGCAGTATCTCAAGACGGATCCAGCTAA
GGGTCAAGACAATTCTGCAGATATCCAGCACAGTGGCGGCCGCTCGAGTCTAGAGGGCCCGCGGTTCGAA
GGTAAGCCTATCCCTAACCCTCTCCTCGGTCTCGATTCTACGCGTACCGGTCATCATCACCATCACCATT
GAGTTTAAACCCGCTGATCAGCCTCGACTGTGCCTTCTAGTTGCCAGCCATCTGTTGTTTGCCCCTCCCC
CGTGCCTTCCTTGACCCTGGAAGGTGCCACTCCCACTGTCCTTTCCTAATAAAATGAGGAAATTGCATCG
CATTGTCTGAGTAGGTGTCATTCTATTCTGGGGGGTGGGGTGGGGCAGGACAGCAAGGGGGAGGATTGGG
AAGACAATAGCAGGCATGCTGGGGATGCGGTGGGCTCTATGGCTTCTGAGGCGGAAAGAACCAGCTGGGG
CTCTAGGGGGTATCCCC
[124 nt withheld, positions 4358-4481]
C
[91 nt withheld, positions 4483-4573]
A
[49 nt withheld, positions 4575-4623]
CCTTTGACGTTGGAGTCCACGTTCTTT
[37 nt withheld, positions 4651-4687]
ACCCTATCTCGGTCTATTCTTTTGATTTATAAGGGATTTTGCCGATTTCGGCCTATTGGTTAAAAAATGA
GCTGATTTAACAAAAATTTAACGCGAATTAATTCTGTGGAATGTGTGTCAGTTAGGGTGTGGAAAGTCCC
CAGGCTCCCCAGCAGGCAGAAGTATGCAAAGCATGCATCTCAATTAGTCAGCAACCAGGTGTGGAAAGTC
CCCAGGCTCCCCAGCAGGCAGAAGTATGCAAAGCATGCATCTCAATTAGTCAGCAACCATAGTCCCGCCC
CTAACTCCGCCCATCCCGCCCCTAACTCCGCCCAGTTCCGCCCATTCTCCGCCCCATGGCTGACTAATTT
TTTTTATTTATGCAGAGGCCGAGGCCGCCTCTGCCTCTGAGCTATTCCAGAAGTAGTGAGGAGGCTTTTT
TGGAGGCCTAGGCTTTTGCAAAAAGCTCCCGGGAGCTTGTATATCCATTTTCGGATCTGATCAAGAGACA
GGATGAGGATCGTTTCGCATGATTGAACAAGATGGATTGCACGCAGGTTCTCCGGCCGCTTGGGTGGAGA
GGCTATTCGGCTATGACTGGGCACAACAGACAATCGGCTGCTCTGATGCCGCCGTGTTCCGGCTGTCAGC
GCAGGGGCGCCCGGTTCTTTTTGTCAAGACCGACCTGTCCGGTGCCCTGAATGAACTGCAGGACGAGGCA
GCGCGGCTATCGTGGCTGGCCACGACGGGCGTTCCTTGCGCAGCTGTGCTCGACGTTGTCACTGAAGCGG
GAAGGGACTGGCTGCTATTGGGCGAAGTGCCGGGGCAGGATCTCCTGTCATCTCACCTTGCTCCTGCCGA
GAAAGTATCCATCATGGCTGATGCAATGCGGCGGCTGCATACGCTTGATCCGGCTACCTGCCCATTCGAC
CACCAAGCGAAACATCGCATCGAGCGAGCACGTACTCGGATGGAAGCCGGTCTTGTCGATCAGGATGATC
TGGACGAAGAGCATCAGGGGCTCGCGCCAGCCGAACTGTTCGCCAGGCTCAAGGCGCGCATGCCCGACGG
CGAGGATCTCGTCGTGACCCATGGCGATGCCTGCTTGCCGAATATCATGGTGGAAAATGGCCGCTTTTCT
GGATTCATCGACTGTGGCCGGCTGGGTGTGGCGGACCGCTATCAGGACATAGCGTTGGCTACCCGTGATA
TTGCTGAAGAGCTTGGCGGCGAATGGGCTGACCGCTTCCTCGTGCTTTACGGTATCGCCGCTCCCGATTC
GCAGCGCATCGCCTTCTATCGCCTTCTTGACGAGTTCTTCTGAGCGGGACTCTGGGGTTCGCGAAATGAC
CGACCAAGCGACGCCCAACCTGCCATCACGAGATTTCGATTCCACCGCCGCCTTCTATGAAAGGTTGGGC
TTCGGAATCGTTTTCCGGGACGCCGGCTGGATGATCCTCCAGCGCGGGGATCTCATGCTGGAGTTCTTCG
CCCACCCCAACTTGTTTATTGCAGCTTATAATGGTTACAAATAAAGCAATAGCATCACAAATTTCACAAA
TAAAGCATTTTTTTCACTGCATTCTAGTTGTGGTTTGTCCAAACTCATCAATGTATCTTATCATGTCTGT
ATACCGTCGACCTCTAGCTAGAGCTTGGCGTAATCATGGTCATAGCTGTTTCCTGTGTGAAATTGTTATC
CGCTCACAATTCCACACAACATACGAGCCGGAAGCATAAAGTGTAAAGCCTGGGGTGCCTAATGAGTGAG
CTAACTCACATTAATTGCGTTGCGCTCACTGCCCGCTTTCCAGTCGGGAAACCTGTCGTGCCAGCTGCAT
TAATGAATCGGCCAACGCGCGGGGAGAGGCGGTTTGCGTATTGGGCGCTCTTCCGCTTCCTCGCTCACTG
ACTCGCTGCGCTCGGTCGTTCGGCTGCGGCGAGCGGTATCAGCTCACTCAAAGGCGGTAATACGGTTATC
CACAGAATCAGGGGATAACGCAGGAAAGAACATGTGAGCAAAAGGCCAGCAAAAGGCCAGGAACCGTAAA
AAGGCCGCGTTGCTGGCGTTTTTCCATAGGCTCCGCCCCCCTGACGAGCATCACAAAAATCGACGCTCAA
GTCAGAGGTGGCGAAACCCGACAGGACTATAAAGATACCAGGCGTTTCCCCCTGGAAGCTCCCTCGTGCG
CTCTCCTGTTCCGACCCTGCCGCTTACCGGATACCTGTCCGCCTTTCTCCCTTCGGGAAGCGTGGCGCTT
TCTCATAGCTCACGCTGTAGGTATCTCAGTTCGGTGTAGGTCGTTCGCTCCAAGCTGGGCTGTGTGCACG
AACCCCCCGTTCAGCCCGACCGCTGCGCCTTATCCGGTAACTATCGTCTTGAGTCCAACCCGGTAAGACA
CGACTTATCGCCACTGGCAGCAGCCACTGGTAACAGGATTAGCAGAGCGAGGTATGTAGGCGGTGCTACA
GAGTTCTTGAAGTGGTGGCCTAACTACGGCTACACTAGAAGAACAGTATTTGGTATCTGCGCTCTGCTGA
AGCCAGTTACCTTCGGAAAAAGAGTTGGTAGCTCTTGATCCGGCAAACAAACCACCGCTGGTAGCGGTGG
TTTTTTTGTTTGCAAGCAGCAGATTACGCGCAGAAAAAAAGGATCTCAAGAAGATCCTTTGATCTTTTCT
ACGGGGTCTGACGCTCAGTGGAACGAAAACTCACGTTAAGGGATTTTGGTCATGAGATTATCAAAAAGGA
TCTTCACCTAGATCCTTTTAAATTAAAAATGAAGTTTTAAATCAATCTAAAGTATATATGAGTAAACTTG
GTCTGACAGTTACCAATGCTTAATCAGTGAGGCACCTATCTCAGCGATCTGTCTATTTCGTTCATCCATA
GTTGCCTGACTCCCCGTCGTGTAGATAACTACGATACGGGAGGGCTTACCATCTGGCCCCAGTGCTGCAA
TGATACCGCGAGACCCACGCTCACCGGCTCCAGATTTATCAGCAATAAACCAGCCAGCCGGAAGGGCCGA
GCGCAGAAGTGGTCCTGCAACTTTATCCGCCTCCATCCAGTCTATTAATTGTTGCCGGGAAGCTAGAGTA
AGTAGTTCGCCAGTTAATAGTTTGCGCAACGTTGTTGCCATTGCTACAGGCATCGTGGTGTCACGCTCGT
CGTTTGGTATGGCTTCATTCAGCTCCGGTTCCCAACGATCAAGGCGAGTTACATGATCCCCCATGTTGTG
CAAAAAAGCGGTTAGCTCCTTCGGTCCTCCGATCGTTGTCAGAAGTAAGTTGGCCGCAGTGTTATCACTC
ATGGTTATGGCAGCACTGCATAATTCTCTTACTGTCATGCCATCCGTAAGATGCTTTTCTGTGACTGGTG
AGTACTCAACCAAGTCATTCTGAGAATAGTGTATGCGGCGACCGAGTTGCTCTTGCCCGGCGTCAATACG
GGATAATACCGCGCCACATAGCAGAACTTTAAAAGTGCTCATCATTGGAAAACGTTCTTCGGGGCGAAAA
CTCTCAAGGATCTTACCGCTGTTGAGATCCAGTTCGATGTAACCCACTCGTGCACCCAACTGATCTTCAG
CATCTTTTACTTTCACCAGCGTTTCTGGGTGAGCAAAAACAGGAAGGCAAAATGCCGCAAAAAAGGGAAT
AAGGGCGACACGGAAATGTTGAATACTCATACTCTTCCTTTTTCAATATTATTGAAGCATTTATCAGGGT
TATTGTCTCATGAGCGGATACATATTTGAATGTATTTAGAAAAATAAACAAATAGGGGTTCCGCGCACAT
TTCCCCGAAAAGTGCCACCTGACGTC
