>Addgene plasmid #137665 | pHM130Env | depositor partial sequence | sequence record 265797 | Env Sequence only
ATGAGAGCGAAGGAGACATGGATGAATTGGCCAAACTTGTGGAAATGGGGGACTTTGATCCTTGGGTTGG
TGATAATGTGTAGTGCCTCAAATAACTTGTGGGTTACAGTTTATTATGGGGTTCCTGTGTGGAGAGATGC
AGAAACCACCCTATTTTGTGCATCAGATGCTAAAGCACAGGAAAGGGAAGTGCACAATGTCTGGGCCACA
CATGCCTGTGTGCCCACAGACCCCAACCCACAAGAAATACTCCTAGAAAATGTAACAGAAAATTTTAACA
TGTGGAAAAATAACATGGTAGAGCAGATGCAGGAGGATGTAATCAGTTTATGGGATCAAAGTCTAAAGCC
ATGTGTAAAATTAACTCCTCTCTGCGTTACTTTACATTGTACCAATGCTAATTTGACCAAGAATGTGACC
AATGGCAATAACACAGACAATGTCCTTAACATAGTAGGAAATATGACAGATGAAGTAAGAAACTGCTCTT
TTAATATAACCACAGAACTAAGAGATAAAAAGAAGCAGGTCCATGCACTTTTTTATAGGCTTGATATAGT
ACAAATTGAAAATGATAGTAATAATAGTAGTTACAGGTTAATAAATTGTAATACTTCAGTCATTAAGCAG
GCTTGTCCAAAGGTATCCTTTGATCCAATTCCTATACATTATTGTACACCAGCTGGTTATGCGATTTTAA
AGTGTAATGAGAAGAATTTCAATGGAACAGGGCCATGTAAAAATGTCAGCTCAGTACAATGCACACATGG
AATTAAGCCAGTAGTATCAACTCAATTGCTGTTAAATGGTAGTCTAGCAGAAGATGAGATAATAATCAGA
TCTGAAAATCTCACAGACAATGCCAAAAACATAATAGTGCACCTTAATAAATCTGTAGAAATCAATTGTA
CCAGACCCTCTAACAATACAAGAACAAGTGTATCTATAGGACCAGGACAAGTATTCTATAGAACAGGAGA
CATAATAGGAGATATAAGACGAGCATATTGTGAGATTAATGAAACACAATGGTATAAAGTTTTAAGACAG
GTAACTGGAAAATTAAAAGAGCACTTTAATAAGACAATAACCTTCCAACCACCCTCAGGAGGAGATCTAG
AAACTACAATGCATCATTTTAATTGTAGAGGGGAATTTTTCTATTGTAATACATCAAAACTATTTAATAA
TACTTGCCTAAATGGCACCAAGGAGTGTAATGGCACTATCATACTTCCATGCAAGATAAAGCAAATTATA
AACATGTGGCAGGGAGCAGGACAAGCAATGTATGCTCCTCCCATCAGTGGAACCATTAATTGTGTATCAA
ATATTACAGGAATACTACTGACAAGAGATGGGGGTAGGGATACTAACGAGACCGAGACCTTCAGACCTGG
AGGAGGAAATATAAAGGACAATTGGAGAAGTGAATTATATAAATATAAAGTAGTAGAAATTGAACCACTA
GGAATAGCACCCACCGGGGCAAGGAGAAGAGTGGTGGAGAGAGAAAAAAGAGCAGTAGGAATAGGAGCTA
TGATCTTTGGGTTCTTAGGAGCAGCAGGAAGCACTATGGGCGCGGCGTCCATAACGCTGACGGTACAGGC
CAGACAATTATTGTCTGGTATAGTGCAACAGCAAAGCAATTTGCTGAGGGCTATAGAGGCGCAACAGCAT
CTGTTGCAACTCACAGTCTGGGGCATTAAACAGCTCCAGGCAAGAGTCCTGGCTGTGGAAAGATACCTAA
AGGATCAAAAGTTCCTAGGACTTTGGGGCTGCTCTGGAAAAATCATCTGCACCACTAATGTGCCCTGGAA
CTCCACTTGGAGTAATAGATCTCTTGAACAGATTTGGGGAAACATGACATGGACAGAATGGGAGAGAGAA
ATTAGCAATTACACAAATCAAATATATGAGTTACTTACAGAATCGCAGAACCAGCAGGACAAGAATGAAA
AGGATTTGTTAGAATTGGACAAATGGGCAAGCCTGTGGAATTGGTTTGACATAACAAAGTGGCTGTGGTA
TATAAGAATGTTTATAATGATAGTAGGAGGGTTAATAGGTTTAAGAATAATTTTTGCTATACTTTCTATA
GTAAAAAGAGTTAGGCAGGGATACTCACCTTTGTCTTTTCAGACCCCTATCCATCAGCAGAGGGAACCCG
ACAGGCCCGAAGGAATCGAAGAAGAAGGTGGCGAGCAAGGCAGAGACAGATCCGTGCGCTTAGTGAGCGG
ATTCTTAGCACTTGCGTGGGACGATCTACGGAGCCTGTGCCTCTTCAGCTACCACCGCTTGAGAGACTTA
ATCTCGATTGTAGCGAGGACTGTGGAACTTCTGGGACACAGCAGTCTCAAGGGACTGAGACAGGGGTGGA
AAGGCCTCAAATATCTGGGGAACCTTCTAATATATTGGGGCCAGGAACTAAAAACTAGTGCTATTTCCTT
GCTTAATGCTACAGCAATAGCAGTAGGAGGGTGGACAGATAGGGTTATAGAGATAGCACAAAGAGCTTGG
AGAGCCTTTCTCCACATACCTAGAAGAATCAGACAGGGTTTAGAAAGGGCTTTACTTTAA
